LOCUS       Exported 8323 bp ds-DNA circular SYN 12-MAY-2021
DEFINITION  3rd generation lentiviral gRNA plasmid targeting human CLK1.
ACCESSION   .
VERSION     .
KEYWORDS    CLK1 gRNA (BRDN0001147209)
SOURCE      synthetic DNA construct
  ORGANISM  synthetic DNA construct
REFERENCE   1 (bases 1 to 8323)
  AUTHORS   Doench JG, Fusi N, Sullender M, Hegde M, Vaimberg EW, Donovan KF,
            Smith I, Tothova Z, Wilen C, Orchard R, Virgin HW, Listgarten J,
            Root DE
  TITLE     Optimized sgRNA design to maximize activity and minimize off-target
            effects of CRISPR-Cas9.
  JOURNAL   Nat Biotechnol. 2016 Jan 18. doi: 10.1038/nbt.3437.
  PUBMED    26780180
REFERENCE   2 (bases 1 to 8323)
  AUTHORS   .
  TITLE     Direct Submission
  JOURNAL   Exported May 12, 2021 from SnapGene Server 1.1.58
            http://www.snapgene.com
FEATURES             Location/Qualifiers
     source          1..8323
                     /organism="synthetic DNA construct"
                     /mol_type="other DNA"
     promoter        87..1265
                     /label=EF-1-alpha promoter
                     /note="strong constitutive promoter for human elongation
                     factor EF-1-alpha"
     intron          318..1256
                     /label=EF-1-alpha intron A
                     /note="intron upstream of the start codon of human
                     EF-1-alpha"
     primer_bind     1213..1233
                     /label=EF1a-F
                     /note="Human elongation factor-1a promoter, forward primer"
     CDS             1278..1877
                     /codon_start=1
                     /gene="pac from Streptomyces alboniger"
                     /product="puromycin N-acetyltransferase"
                     /label=PuroR
                     /note="confers resistance to puromycin"
                     /translation="MTEYKPTVRLATRDDVPRAVRTLAAAFADYPATRHTVDPDRHIER
                     VTELQELFLTRVGLDIGKVWVADDGAAVAVWTTPESVEAGAVFAEIGPRMAELSGSRLA
                     AQQQMEGLLAPHRPKEPAWFLATVGVSPDHQGKGLGSAVVLPGVEAAERAGVPAFLETS
                     APRNLPFYERLGFTVTADVEVPEGPRTWCMTRKPGA"
     primer_bind     complement(1278..1297)
                     /label=Puro-R
                     /note="Puromycin resistance gene, reverse primer. Also
                     called puro-variant-R"
     primer_bind     1774..1794
                     /label=Puro-F
                     /note="Puromycin resistance gene, forward primer"
     misc_feature    1893..2481
                     /label=WPRE
                     /note="woodchuck hepatitis virus posttranscriptional
                     regulatory element"
     primer_bind     complement(1946..1966)
                     /label=WPRE-R
                     /note="WPRE, reverse primer"
     CDS             complement(2364..2375)
                     /codon_start=1
                     /product="Factor Xa recognition and cleavage site"
                     /label=Factor Xa site
                     /translation="IEGR"
     LTR             2553..2786
                     /label=3' LTR (Delta-U3)
                     /note="self-inactivating 3' long terminal repeat (LTR) from
                     HIV-1"
     polyA_signal    2864..2985
                     /label=SV40 poly(A) signal
                     /note="SV40 polyadenylation signal"
     primer_bind     complement(2901..2920)
                     /label=SV40pA-R
                     /note="SV40 polyA, reverse primer"
     primer_bind     2955..2974
                     /label=EBV-rev
                     /note="SV40 polyA terminator, reverse primer"
     rep_origin      3025..3160
                     /label=SV40 ori
                     /note="SV40 origin of replication"
     primer_bind     3087..3106
                     /label=SV40pro-F
                     /note="SV40 promoter/origin, forward primer"
     primer_bind     complement(3180..3199)
                     /label=T7
                     /note="T7 promoter, forward primer"
     promoter        complement(3181..3199)
                     /label=T7 promoter
                     /note="promoter for bacteriophage T7 RNA polymerase"
     primer_bind     complement(3209..3226)
                     /label=M13 Forward
                     /note="In lacZ gene. Also called M13-F20 or M13 (-21)
                     Forward"
     primer_bind     complement(3209..3225)
                     /label=M13 fwd
                     /note="common sequencing primer, one of multiple similar
                     variants"
     primer_bind     complement(3218..3240)
                     /label=M13/pUC Forward
                     /note="In lacZ gene"
     rep_origin      3367..3822
                     /direction=RIGHT
                     /label=f1 ori
                     /note="f1 bacteriophage origin of replication; arrow
                     indicates direction of (+) strand synthesis"
     primer_bind     complement(3454..3473)
                     /label=F1ori-R
                     /note="F1 origin, reverse primer"
     primer_bind     3664..3685
                     /label=F1ori-F
                     /note="F1 origin, forward primer"
     promoter        3848..3952
                     /gene="bla"
                     /label=AmpR promoter
     CDS             3953..4813
                     /codon_start=1
                     /gene="bla"
                     /product="beta-lactamase"
                     /label=AmpR
                     /note="confers resistance to ampicillin, carbenicillin, and
                     related antibiotics"
                     /translation="MSIQHFRVALIPFFAAFCLPVFAHPETLVKVKDAEDQLGARVGYI
                     ELDLNSGKILESFRPEERFPMMSTFKVLLCGAVLSRIDAGQEQLGRRIHYSQNDLVEYS
                     PVTEKHLTDGMTVRELCSAAITMSDNTAANLLLTTIGGPKELTAFLHNMGDHVTRLDRW
                     EPELNEAIPNDERDTTMPVAMATTLRKLLTGELLTLASRQQLIDWMEADKVAGPLLRSA
                     LPAGWFIADKSGAGERGSRGIIAALGPDGKPSRIVVIYTTGSQATMDERNRQIAEIGAS
                     LIKHW"
     primer_bind     complement(4171..4190)
                     /label=Amp-R
                     /note="Ampicillin resistance gene, reverse primer"
     rep_origin      4984..5572
                     /direction=RIGHT
                     /label=ori
                     /note="high-copy-number ColE1/pMB1/pBR322/pUC origin of
                     replication"
     primer_bind     5473..5492
                     /label=pBR322ori-F
                     /note="pBR322 origin, forward primer"
     primer_bind     5726..5743
                     /label=L4440
                     /note="L4440 vector, forward primer"
     protein_bind    5860..5881
                     /label=CAP binding site
                     /bound_moiety="E. coli catabolite activator protein"
                     /note="CAP binding activates transcription in the presence
                     of cAMP."
     promoter        5896..5926
                     /label=lac promoter
                     /note="promoter for the E. coli lac operon"
     protein_bind    5934..5950
                     /label=lac operator
                     /bound_moiety="lac repressor encoded by lacI"
                     /note="The lac repressor binds to the lac operator to
                     inhibit transcription in E. coli. This inhibition can be
                     relieved by adding lactose or
                     isopropyl-beta-D-thiogalactopyranoside (IPTG)."
     primer_bind     5939..5961
                     /label=M13/pUC Reverse
                     /note="In lacZ gene"
     primer_bind     5958..5974
                     /label=M13 rev
                     /note="common sequencing primer, one of multiple similar
                     variants"
     primer_bind     5958..5974
                     /label=M13 Reverse
                     /note="In lacZ gene. Also called M13-rev"
     primer_bind     5993..6013
                     /label=T3
                     /note="T3 promoter, forward primer"
     promoter        5995..6013
                     /label=T3 promoter
                     /note="promoter for bacteriophage T3 RNA polymerase"
     promoter        6041..6267
                     /label=RSV promoter
                     /note="Rous sarcoma virus enhancer/promoter"
     LTR             6268..6448
                     /label=5' LTR (truncated)
                     /note="truncated 5' long terminal repeat (LTR) from HIV-1"
     misc_feature    6495..6620
                     /label=HIV-1 Psi
                     /note="packaging signal of human immunodeficiency virus
                     type 1"
     misc_feature    7113..7346
                     /label=RRE
                     /note="The Rev response element (RRE) of HIV-1 allows for
                     Rev-dependent mRNA export from the nucleus to the
                     cytoplasm."
     CDS             7531..7575
                     /codon_start=1
                     /product="antigenic peptide corresponding to amino acids
                     655 to 669 of the HIV envelope protein gp41 (Lutje Hulsik
                     et al., 2013)"
                     /label=gp41 peptide
                     /note="recognized by the 2H10 single-chain llama nanobody"
                     /translation="KNEQELLELDKWASL"
     promoter        7753..7993
                     /label=U6 promoter
                     /note="RNA polymerase III promoter for human U6 snRNA"
     primer_bind     7753..7773
                     /label=hU6-F
                     /note="Human U6 promoter, forward primer"
     primer_bind     7924..7943
                     /label=LKO.1 5'
                     /note="Human U6 promoter, forward primer"
     misc_RNA        8023..8098
                     /label=gRNA scaffold
                     /note="guide RNA scaffold for the Streptococcus pyogenes
                     CRISPR/Cas9 system"
     misc_feature    8154..8271
                     /label=cPPT/CTS
                     /note="central polypurine tract and central termination
                     sequence of HIV-1"
ORIGIN
        1 cccgggtgca aagatggata aagttttaaa cagagaggaa tctttgcagc taatggacct
       61 tctaggtctt gaaaggagtg ggaattggct ccggtgcccg tcagtgggca gagcgcacat
      121 cgcccacagt ccccgagaag ttggggggag gggtcggcaa ttgatccggt gcctagagaa
      181 ggtggcgcgg ggtaaactgg gaaagtgatg tcgtgtactg gctccgcctt tttcccgagg
      241 gtgggggaga accgtatata agtgcagtag tcgccgtgaa cgttcttttt cgcaacgggt
      301 ttgccgccag aacacaggta agtgccgtgt gtggttcccg cgggcctggc ctctttacgg
      361 gttatggccc ttgcgtgcct tgaattactt ccacctggct gcagtacgtg attcttgatc
      421 ccgagcttcg ggttggaagt gggtgggaga gttcgaggcc ttgcgcttaa ggagcccctt
      481 cgcctcgtgc ttgagttgag gcctggcctg ggcgctgggg ccgccgcgtg cgaatctggt
      541 ggcaccttcg cgcctgtctc gctgctttcg ataagtctct agccatttaa aatttttgat
      601 gacctgctgc gacgcttttt ttctggcaag atagtcttgt aaatgcgggc caagatctgc
      661 acactggtat ttcggttttt ggggccgcgg gcggcgacgg ggcccgtgcg tcccagcgca
      721 catgttcggc gaggcggggc ctgcgagcgc ggccaccgag aatcggacgg gggtagtctc
      781 aagctggccg gcctgctctg gtgcctggcc tcgcgccgcc gtgtatcgcc ccgccctggg
      841 cggcaaggct ggcccggtcg gcaccagttg cgtgagcgga aagatggccg cttcccggcc
      901 ctgctgcagg gagctcaaaa tggaggacgc ggcgctcggg agagcgggcg ggtgagtcac
      961 ccacacaaag gaaaagggcc tttccgtcct cagccgtcgc ttcatgtgac tccacggagt
     1021 accgggcgcc gtccaggcac ctcgattagt tctcgagctt ttggagtacg tcgtctttag
     1081 gttgggggga ggggttttat gcgatggagt ttccccacac tgagtgggtg gagactgaag
     1141 ttaggccagc ttggcacttg atgtaattct ccttggaatt tgcccttttt gagtttggat
     1201 cttggttcat tctcaagcct cagacagtgg ttcaaagttt ttttcttcca tttcaggtgt
     1261 cgtgacgtac ggccaccatg accgagtaca agcccacggt gcgcctcgcc acccgcgacg
     1321 acgtccccag ggccgtacgc accctcgccg ccgcgttcgc cgactacccc gccacgcgcc
     1381 acaccgtcga tccggaccgc cacatcgagc gggtcaccga gctgcaagaa ctcttcctca
     1441 cgcgcgtcgg gctcgacatc ggcaaggtgt gggtcgcgga cgacggcgcc gccgtggcgg
     1501 tctggaccac gccggagagc gtcgaagcgg gggcggtgtt cgccgagatc ggcccgcgca
     1561 tggccgagtt gagcggttcc cggctggccg cgcagcaaca gatggaaggc ctcctggcgc
     1621 cgcaccggcc caaggagccc gcgtggttcc tggccaccgt cggagtctcg cccgaccacc
     1681 agggcaaggg tctgggcagc gccgtcgtgc tccccggagt ggaggcggcc gagcgcgccg
     1741 gggtgcccgc cttcctggag acctccgcgc cccgcaacct ccccttctac gagcggctcg
     1801 gcttcaccgt caccgccgac gtcgaggtgc ccgaaggacc gcgcacctgg tgcatgaccc
     1861 gcaagcccgg tgcctgaacg cgttaagtcg acaatcaacc tctggattac aaaatttgtg
     1921 aaagattgac tggtattctt aactatgttg ctccttttac gctatgtgga tacgctgctt
     1981 taatgccttt gtatcatgct attgcttccc gtatggcttt cattttctcc tccttgtata
     2041 aatcctggtt gctgtctctt tatgaggagt tgtggcccgt tgtcaggcaa cgtggcgtgg
     2101 tgtgcactgt gtttgctgac gcaaccccca ctggttgggg cattgccacc acctgtcagc
     2161 tcctttccgg gactttcgct ttccccctcc ctattgccac ggcggaactc atcgccgcct
     2221 gccttgcccg ctgctggaca ggggctcggc tgttgggcac tgacaattcc gtggtgttgt
     2281 cggggaaatc atcgtccttt ccttggctgc tcgcctgtgt tgccacctgg attctgcgcg
     2341 ggacgtcctt ctgctacgtc ccttcggccc tcaatccagc ggaccttcct tcccgcggcc
     2401 tgctgccggc tctgcggcct cttccgcgtc ttcgccttcg ccctcagacg agtcggatct
     2461 ccctttgggc cgcctccccg cgtcgacttt aagaccaatg acttacaagg cagctgtaga
     2521 tcttagccac tttttaaaag aaaagggggg actggaaggg ctaattcact cccaacgaag
     2581 acaagatctg ctttttgctt gtactgggtc tctctggtta gaccagatct gagcctggga
     2641 gctctctggc taactaggga acccactgct taagcctcaa taaagcttgc cttgagtgct
     2701 tcaagtagtg tgtgcccgtc tgttgtgtga ctctggtaac tagagatccc tcagaccctt
     2761 ttagtcagtg tggaaaatct ctagcagtac gtatagtagt tcatgtcatc ttattattca
     2821 gtatttataa cttgcaaaga aatgaatatc agagagtgag aggaacttgt ttattgcagc
     2881 ttataatggt tacaaataaa gcaatagcat cacaaatttc acaaataaag catttttttc
     2941 actgcattct agttgtggtt tgtccaaact catcaatgta tcttatcatg tctggctcta
     3001 gctatcccgc ccctaactcc gcccatcccg cccctaactc cgcccagttc cgcccattct
     3061 ccgccccatg gctgactaat tttttttatt tatgcagagg ccgaggccgc ctcggcctct
     3121 gagctattcc agaagtagtg aggaggcttt tttggaggcc tagggacgta cccaattcgc
     3181 cctatagtga gtcgtattac gcgcgctcac tggccgtcgt tttacaacgt cgtgactggg
     3241 aaaaccctgg cgttacccaa cttaatcgcc ttgcagcaca tccccctttc gccagctggc
     3301 gtaatagcga agaggcccgc accgatcgcc cttcccaaca gttgcgcagc ctgaatggcg
     3361 aatgggnnnn nnnnnnnnnn nnnnnnnnnn nnnnnnnnnn nnnnnnnnnn nnnnnnnnnn
     3421 nnnnnnnnnn nnnnnnnnnn nnnnnnnnnn nnnnnnnnnn nnnnnnnnnn nnnnnnnnnn
     3481 nnnnnnnnnn cnnnnnnnnn nnnnnnnnnn nnnnnnnnnn nnnnnnnnnn nnnnnnnnnn
     3541 nnnnnnnnnn nnnnnnnnnn nnnnnnnnnn nnnnnnnnnn nnannnnnnn nnnnnnnnnn
     3601 nnnnnnnnnn nnnnnnnnnn nnnnnnnnnn nncctttgac gttggagtcc acgttcttta
     3661 atagtggact cttgttccaa actggaacaa cactcaaccc tatctcggtc tattcttttg
     3721 atttataagg gattttgccg atttcggcct attggttaaa aaatgagctg atttaacaaa
     3781 aatttaacgc gaattttaac aaaatattaa cgcttacaat ttaggtggca cttttcgggg
     3841 aaatgtgcgc ggaaccccta tttgtttatt tttctaaata cattcaaata tgtatccgct
     3901 catgagacaa taaccctgat aaatgcttca ataatattga aaaaggaaga gtatgagtat
     3961 tcaacatttc cgtgtcgccc ttattccctt ttttgcggca ttttgccttc ctgtttttgc
     4021 tcacccagaa acgctggtga aagtaaaaga tgctgaagat cagttgggtg cacgagtggg
     4081 ttacatcgaa ctggatctca acagcggtaa gatccttgag agttttcgcc ccgaagaacg
     4141 ttttccaatg atgagcactt ttaaagttct gctatgtggc gcggtattat cccgtattga
     4201 cgccgggcaa gagcaactcg gtcgccgcat acactattct cagaatgact tggttgagta
     4261 ctcaccagtc acagaaaagc atcttacgga tggcatgaca gtaagagaat tatgcagtgc
     4321 tgccataacc atgagtgata acactgcggc caacttactt ctgacaacga tcggaggacc
     4381 gaaggagcta accgcttttt tgcacaacat gggggatcat gtaactcgcc ttgatcgttg
     4441 ggaaccggag ctgaatgaag ccataccaaa cgacgagcgt gacaccacga tgcctgtagc
     4501 aatggcaaca acgttgcgca aactattaac tggcgaacta cttactctag cttcccggca
     4561 acaattaata gactggatgg aggcggataa agttgcagga ccacttctgc gctcggccct
     4621 tccggctggc tggtttattg ctgataaatc tggagccggt gagcgtgggt ctcgcggtat
     4681 cattgcagca ctggggccag atggtaagcc ctcccgtatc gtagttatct acacgacggg
     4741 gagtcaggca actatggatg aacgaaatag acagatcgct gagataggtg cctcactgat
     4801 taagcattgg taactgtcag accaagttta ctcatatata ctttagattg atttaaaact
     4861 tcatttttaa tttaaaagga tctaggtgaa gatccttttt gataatctca tgaccaaaat
     4921 cccttaacgt gagttttcgt tccactgagc gtcagacccc gtagaaaaga tcaaaggatc
     4981 ttcttgagat cctttttttc tgcgcgtaat ctgctgcttg caaacaaaaa aaccaccgct
     5041 accagcggtg gtttgtttgc cggatcaaga gctaccaact ctttttccga aggtaactgg
     5101 cttcagcaga gcgcagatac caaatactgt tcttctagtg tagccgtagt taggccacca
     5161 cttcaagaac tctgtagcac cgcctacata cctcgctctg ctaatcctgt taccagtggc
     5221 tgctgccagt ggcgataagt cgtgtcttac cgggttggac tcaagacgat agttaccgga
     5281 taaggcgcag cggtcgggct gaacgggggg ttcgtgcaca cagcccagct tggagcgaac
     5341 gacctacacc gaactgagat acctacagcg tgagctatga gaaagcgcca cgcttcccga
     5401 agggagaaag gcggacaggt atccggtaag cggcagggtc ggaacaggag agcgcacgag
     5461 ggagcttcca gggggaaacg cctggtatct ttatagtcct gtcgggtttc gccacctctg
     5521 acttgagcgt cgatttttgt gatgctcgtc aggggggcgg agcctatgga aaaacgccag
     5581 caacgcggcc tttttacggt tcctggcctt ttgctggcct tttgctcaca tgttctttcc
     5641 tgcgttatcc cctgattctg tggataaccg tattaccgcc tttgagtgag ctgataccgc
     5701 tcgccgcagc cgaacgaccg agcgcagcga gtcagtgagc gaggaagcgg aagagcgccc
     5761 aatacgcaaa ccgcctctcc ccgcgcgttg gccgattcat taatgcagct ggcacgacag
     5821 gtttcccgac tggaaagcgg gcagtgagcg caacgcaatt aatgtgagtt agctcactca
     5881 ttaggcaccc caggctttac actttatgct tccggctcgt atgttgtgtg gaattgtgag
     5941 cggataacaa tttcacacag gaaacagcta tgaccatgat tacgccaagc gcgcaattaa
     6001 ccctcactaa agggaacaaa agctggagct gcaagcttaa tgtagtctta tgcaatactc
     6061 ttgtagtctt gcaacatggt aacgatgagt tagcaacatg ccttacaagg agagaaaaag
     6121 caccgtgcat gccgattggt ggaagtaagg tggtacgatc gtgccttatt aggaaggcaa
     6181 cagacgggtc tgacatggat tggacgaacc actgaattgc cgcattgcag agatattgta
     6241 tttaagtgcc tagctcgata cataaacggg tctctctggt tagaccagat ctgagcctgg
     6301 gagctctctg gctaactagg gaacccactg cttaagcctc aataaagctt gccttgagtg
     6361 cttcaagtag tgtgtgcccg tctgttgtgt gactctggta actagagatc cctcagaccc
     6421 ttttagtcag tgtggaaaat ctctagcagt ggcgcccgaa cagggacttg aaagcgaaag
     6481 ggaaaccaga ggagctctct cgacgcagga ctcggcttgc tgaagcgcgc acggcaagag
     6541 gcgaggggcg gcgactggtg agtacgccaa aaattttgac tagcggaggc tagaaggaga
     6601 gagatgggtg cgagagcgtc agtattaagc gggggagaat tagatcgcga tgggaaaaaa
     6661 ttcggttaag gccaggggga aagaaaaaat ataaattaaa acatatagta tgggcaagca
     6721 gggagctaga acgattcgca gttaatcctg gcctgttaga aacatcagaa ggctgtagac
     6781 aaatactggg acagctacaa ccatcccttc agacaggatc agaagaactt agatcattat
     6841 ataatacagt agcaaccctc tattgtgtgc atcaaaggat agagataaaa gacaccaagg
     6901 aagctttaga caagatagag gaagagcaaa acaaaagtaa gaccaccgca cagcaagcgg
     6961 ccgctgatct tcagacctgg aggaggagat atgagggaca attggagaag tgaattatat
     7021 aaatataaag tagtaaaaat tgaaccatta ggagtagcac ccaccaaggc aaagagaaga
     7081 gtggtgcaga gagaaaaaag agcagtggga ataggagctt tgttccttgg gttcttggga
     7141 gcagcaggaa gcactatggg cgcagcgtca atgacgctga cggtacaggc cagacaatta
     7201 ttgtctggta tagtgcagca gcagaacaat ttgctgaggg ctattgaggc gcaacagcat
     7261 ctgttgcaac tcacagtctg gggcatcaag cagctccagg caagaatcct ggctgtggaa
     7321 agatacctaa aggatcaaca gctcctgggg atttggggtt gctctggaaa actcatttgc
     7381 accactgctg tgccttggaa tgctagttgg agtaataaat ctctggaaca gatttggaat
     7441 cacacgacct ggatggagtg ggacagagaa attaacaatt acacaagctt aatacactcc
     7501 ttaattgaag aatcgcaaaa ccagcaagaa aagaatgaac aagaattatt ggaattagat
     7561 aaatgggcaa gtttgtggaa ttggtttaac ataacaaatt ggctgtggta tataaaatta
     7621 ttcataatga tagtaggagg cttggtaggt ttaagaatag tttttgctgt actttctata
     7681 gtgaatagag ttaggcaggg atattcacca ttatcgtttc agacccacct cccaaccccg
     7741 aggggaccca gagagggcct atttcccatg attccttcat atttgcatat acgatacaag
     7801 gctgttagag agataattag aattaatttg actgtaaaca caaagatatt agtacaaaat
     7861 acgtgacgta gaaagtaata atttcttggg tagtttgcag ttttaaaatt atgttttaaa
     7921 atggactatc atatgcttac cgtaacttga aagtatttcg atttcttggc tttatatatc
     7981 ttgtggaaag gacgaaacac cggagatcac atagcagtgc ccgttttaga gctagaaata
     8041 gcaagttaaa ataaggctag tccgttatca acttgaaaaa gtggcaccga gtcggtgctt
     8101 ttttaagctt ggcgtaacta gatcttgaga caaatggcag tattcatcca caattttaaa
     8161 agaaaagggg ggattggggg gtacagtgca ggggaaagaa tagtagacat aatagcaaca
     8221 gacatacaaa ctaaagaatt acaaaaacaa attacaaaaa ttcaaaattt tcgggtttat
     8281 tacagggaca gcagagatcc actttggcgc cggctcgagg ggg
//
