[The description below was written by a language model from this plasmid's Addgene catalogue record and the feature table of its GenBank file.]
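Description:
CLK1 gRNA (BRDN0001147209) is a third-generation lentiviral CRISPR guide plasmid built on the lentiGuide-Puro backbone, carrying a single guide RNA directed against human CLK1 (also known as CLK or STY). The 8.3 kb circular plasmid is propagated in E. coli through a high-copy ColE1/pUC-type origin with ampicillin resistance (bla). It also retains an f1 origin, an SV40 origin and poly(A) signal, and lac/T3/T7 promoter remnants in the plasmid backbone.

The lentiviral transfer cassette starts with an RSV enhancer/promoter fused to a truncated HIV-1 5' LTR, which lets genomic RNA be made in packaging cells without Tat. It continues with the Psi packaging signal and the Rev response element, and ends in a U3-deleted, self-inactivating 3' LTR. Within this unit, a human U6 RNA polymerase III promoter drives the CLK1-targeting spacer joined to the Streptococcus pyogenes Cas9 gRNA scaffold. A cPPT/CTS element, which aids nuclear import of the viral genome, follows the scaffold. Downstream, the EF-1-alpha promoter with its intron A expresses puromycin N-acetyltransferase so that transduced mammalian cells can be selected. A WPRE after this gene enhances transcript stability and expression.

The plasmid does not encode Cas9, so it must be paired with a separate Cas9-expressing lentivirus or used in cells that already express Cas9. The guide was designed against two CLK1 reference transcripts and belongs to a human kinome gRNA collection associated with work on optimised sgRNA design. It is used for knockout of the CLK1 kinase in human cells.
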