Addgene plasmid #76231: CLK1 gRNA (BRDN0001147209)
Purpose: 3rd generation lentiviral gRNA plasmid targeting human CLK1
Depositing lab: John Doench & David Root. Depositing organization: Broad Institute. Publication: Optimized sgRNA design to maximize activity and minimize off-target effects of CRISPR-Cas9. Doench JG, Fusi N, Sullender M, Hegde M, Vaimberg EW, Donovan KF, Smith I, Tothova Z, Wilen C, Orchard R, Virgin HW, Listgarten J, Root DE. Nat Biotechnol. 2016 Jan 18. doi: 10.1038/nbt.3437. PubMed 26780180.
Backbone
  Vector backbone: lentiGuide-Puro
  Backbone manufacturer: Zhang Lab (Addgene plasmid # 52963)
  Vector type: Mammalian Expression, Lentiviral, CRISPR
  Selectable markers: Puromycin
Growth in bacteria
  Bacterial resistance: Ampicillin, 100 μg/mL
  Growth temperature: 37°C
  Growth strain: DH5alpha
  Copy number: High Copy
Gene/Insert
  Gene/Insert name: CLK1 (alt names: CLK1; NM_001162407.1)
  gRNA/shRNA sequence: GAGATCACATAGCAGTGCCC
  Species: H. sapiens (human)
  Entrez Gene: CLK1 (a.k.a. CLK, CLK/STY, STY)
  Promoter: hU6
  Cloning method: Unknown
  Sequencing primers: 5′ U6-F; 3′ pS2-R
Terms and licenses: Academic/Nonprofit Terms; Industry Terms: Not Available to Industry
Depositor comments: The gRNA was designed to target the following Genbank reference sequence(s): NM_001162407.1,NM_004071.3. Note that this plasmid does NOT contain Cas9. It should be used in conjunction with lentiCas9-Blast (Addgene #52962) or otherwise with cell lines already expressing Cas9. Browse the full kinome gRNA library at http://www.addgene.org/pooled-library/broadgpp-human-kinome/ or visit http://www.broadinstitute.org/rnai/public/ for detailed protocols and information.
How to cite: CLK1 gRNA (BRDN0001147209) was a gift from John Doench & David Root (Addgene plasmid # 76231 ; http://n2t.net/addgene:76231 ; RRID:Addgene_76231)
