>Addgene plasmid #76231 | CLK1 gRNA (BRDN0001147209) | depositor partial sequence | sequence record 143691 | Target Sequence
GAGATCACATAGCAGTGCCC
