>Addgene plasmid #76231 | CLK1 gRNA (BRDN0001147209) | addgene partial sequence | sequence record 185437 | hU6-F
GAAAGTAATAATTTCTTGGGTAGTTTGCAGTTTTAAAATTATGTTTTAAAATGGACTATCATATGCTTAC
CGTAACTTGAAAGTATTTCGATTTCTTGGCTTTATATATCTTGTGGAAAGGACGAAACACCGGAGATCAC
ATAGCAGTGCCCGTTTTAGAGCTAGAAATAGCAAGTTAAAATAAGGCTAGTCCGTTATCAACTTGAAAAA
GTGGCACCGAGTCGGTGCTTTTTTAAGCTTGGCGTAACTAGATCTTGAGACAAATGGCAGTATTCATCCA
CAATTTTAAAAGAAAAGGGGGGATTGGGGGGTACAGTGCAGGGGAAAGAATAGTAGACATAATAGCAACA
GACATACAAACTAAAGAATTACAAAAACAAATTACAAAAATTCAAAATTTTCGGGTTTATTACAGGGACA
GCAGAGATCCACTTTGGCGCCGGCTCGAGGGGGCCCGGGTGCAAAGATGGATAAAGTTTTAAACAGAGAG
GAATCTTTGCAGCTAATGGACCTTCTAGGTCTTGAAAGGAGTGGGAATTGGCTCCGGTGCCCGTCAGTGG
GCAGAGCGCA
